>Addgene plasmid #167522 | pFVK5 | addgene full sequence | sequence record 332934 | Addgene NGS Result
GGTGGCACTTTTCGGGGATCTTCAAATTCCCGTTGCACATAGCCCGGCAATTCCTTTCCCTGCTCTGCCA
TAAGCGCAGCGAATGCCGGGTAATACTCGTCAACGATCTGATAGAGAAGGGTTTGCTCGGGTCGGTGGCT
CTGGTAACGACCAGTATCCCGATCCCGGCTGGCCGTCCTGGCCGCCACATGAGGCATGTTCCGCGTCCTT
GCAATACTGTGTTTACATACAGTCTATCGCTTAGCGGAAAGTTCTTTTACCCTCAGCCGAAATGCCTGCC
GTTGCTAGACATTGCCAGCCAGTGCCCGTCACTCCCGTACTAACTGTCACGAACCCCTGCAATAACTGTC
ACGCCCCCCTGCAATAACTGTCACGAACCCCTGCAATAACTGTCACGCCCCCAAACCTGCAAACCCAGCA
GGGGCGGGGGCTGGCGGGGTGTTGGAAAAATCCATCCATGATTATCTAAGAATAATCCACTAGGCGCGGT
TATCAGCGCCCTTGTGGGGCGCTGCTGCCCTTGCCCAATATGCCCGGCCAGAGGCCGGATAGCTGGTCTA
TTCGCTGCGCTAGGCTACACACCGCCCCACCGCTGCGCGGCAGGGGGAAAGGCGGGCAAAGCCCGCTAAA
CCCCACACCAAACCCCGCAGAAATACGCTGGAGCGCTTTTAGCCGCTTTAGCGGCCTTTCCCCCTACCCG
AAGGGTGGGGGCGCGTGTGCAGCCCCGCAGGGCCTGTCTCGGTCGATCATTCAGCCCGGCTCATCCTTCT
GGCGTGGCGGCAGACCGAACAAGGCGCGGTCGTGGTCGCGTTCAAGGTACGCATCCATTGCCGCCATGAG
CCGATCCTCCGGCCACTCGCTGCTGTTCACCTTGGCCAAAATCATGGCCCCCACCAGCACCTTGCGCCTT
GTTTCGTTCTTGCGCTCTTGCTGCTGTTCCCTTGCCCGCACCCGCTGAATTTCGGCATTGATTCGCGCTC
GTTGTTCTTCGAGCTTGGCCAGCCGATCCGCCGCCTTGTTGCTCCCCTTAACCATCTTGACACCCCATTG
TTAATGTGCTGTCTCGTAGGCTATCATGGAGGCACAGCGGCGGCAATCCCGACCCTACTTTGTAGGGGAG
GGCGCACTTACCGGTTTCTCTTCGAGAAACTGGCCTAACGGCCACCCTTCGGGCGGTGCGCTCTCCGAGG
GCCATTGCATGGAGCCGAAAAGCAAAAGCAACAGCGAGGCAGCATGGCGATTTATCACCTTACGGCGAAA
ACCGGCAGCAGGTCGGGCGGCCAATCGGCCAGGGCCAAGGCCGACTACATCCAGCGCGAAGGCAAGTATG
CCCGCGACATGGATGAAGTCTTGCACGCCGAATCCGGGCACATGCCGGAGTTCGTCGAGCGGCCCGCCGA
CTACTGGGATGCTGCCGACCTGTATGAACGCGCCAATGGGCGGCTGTTCAAGGAGGTCGAATTTGCCCTG
CCGGTCGAGCTGACCCTCGACCAGCAGAAGGCGCTGGCGTCCGAGTTCGCCCAGCACCTGACCGGTGCCG
AGCGCCTGCCGTATACGCTGGCCATCCATGCCGGTGGCGGCGAGAACCCGCACTGCCACCTGATGATCTC
CGAGCGGATCAATGACGGCATCGAGCGGCCCGCCGCTCAGTGGTTCAAGCGGTACAACGGCAAGACCCCG
GAGAAGGGCGGGGCACAGAAGACCGAAGCGCTCAAGCCCAAGGCATGGCTTGAGCAGACCCGCGAGGCAT
GGGCCGACCATGCCAACCGGGCATTAGAGCGGGCTGGCCACGACGCCCGCATTGACCACAGAACACTTGA
GGCGCAGGGCATCGAGCGCCTGCCCGGTGTTCACCTGGGGCCGAACGTGGTGGAGATGGAAGGCCGGGGC
ATCCGCACCGACCGGGCAGACGTGGCCCTGAACATCGACACCGCCAACGCCCAGATCATCGACTTACAGG
AATACCGGGAGGCAATAGACCATGAACGCAATCGACAGAGTGAAGAAATCCAGAGGCATCAACGAGTTAG
CGGAGCAGATCGAACCGCTGGCCCAGAGCATGGCGACACTGGCCGACGAAGCCCGGCAGGTCATGAGCCA
GACCCAGCAGGCCAGCGAGGCGCAGGCGGCGGAGTGGCTGAAAGCCCAGCGCCAGACAGGGGCGGCATGG
GTGGAGCTGGCCAAAGAGTTGCGGGAGGTAGCCGCCGAGGTGAGCAGCGCCGCGCAGAGCGCCCGGAGCG
CGTCGCGGGGGTGGCACTGGAAGCTATGGCTAACCGTGATGCTGGCTTCCATGATGCCTACGGTGGTGCT
GCTGATCGCATCGTTGCTCTTGCTCGACCTGACGCCACTGACAACCGAGGACGGCTCGATCTGGCTGCGC
TTGGTGGCCCGATGAAGAACGACAGGACTTTGCAGGCCATAGGCCGACAGCTCAAGGCCATGGGCTGTGA
GCGCTTCGATATCGGCGTCAGGGACGCCACCACCGGCCAGATGATGAACCGGGAATGGTCAGCCGCCGAA
GTGCTCCAGAACACGCCATGGCTCAAGCGGATGAATGCCCAGGGCAATGACGTGTATATCAGGCCCGCCG
AGCAGGAGCGGCATGGTCTGGTGCTGGTGGACGACCTCAGCGAGTTTGACCTGGATGACATGAAAGCCGA
GGGCCGGGAGCCTGCCCTGGTAGTGGAAACCAGCCCGAAGAACTATCAGGCATGGGTCAAGGTGGCCGAC
GCCGCAGGCGGTGAACTTCGGGGGCAGATTGCCCGGACGCTGGCCAGCGAGTACGACGCCGACCCGGCCA
GCGCCGACAGCCGCCACTATGGCCGCTTGGCGGGCTTCACCAACCGCAAGGACAAGCACACCACCCGCGC
CGGTTATCAGCCGTGGGTGCTGCTGCGTGAATCCAAGGGCAAGACCGCCACCGCTGGCCCGGCGCTGGTG
CAGCAGGCTGGCCAGCAGATCGAGCAGGCCCAGCGGCAGCAGGAGAAGGCCCGCAGGCTGGCCAGCCTCG
AACTGCCCGAGCGGCAGCTTAGCCGCCACCGGCGCACGGCGCTGGACGAGTACCGCAGCGAGATGGCCGG
GCTGGTCAAGCGCTTCGGTGATGACCTCAGCAAGTGCGACTTTATCGCCGCGCAGAAGCTGGCCAGCCGG
GGCCGCAGTGCCGAGGAAATCGGCAAGGCCATGGCCGAGGCCAGCCCAGCGCTGGCAGAGCGCAAGCCCG
GCCACGAAGCGGATTACATCGAGCGCACCGTCAGCAAGGTCATGGGTCTGCCCAGCGTCCAGCTTGCGCG
GGCCGAGCTGGCACGGGCACCGGCACCCCGCCAGCGAGGCATGGACAGGGGCGGGCCAGATTTCAGCATG
TAGTGCTTGCGTTGGTACTCACGCCTGTTATACTATGAGTACTCACGCACAGAAGGGGGTTTTATGGAAT
ACGAAAAAAGCGCTTCAGGGTCGGTCTACCTGATCAAAAGTGACAAGGGCTATTGGTTGCCCGGTGGCTT
TGGTTATACGTCAAACAAGGCCGAGGCTGGCCGCTTTTCAGTCGCTGATATGGCCAGCCTTAACCTTGAC
GGCTGCACCTTGTCCTTGTTCCGCGAAGACAAGCCTTTCGGCCCCGGCAAGTTTCTCGGTGACTGATATG
AAAGACCAAAAGGACAAGCAGACCGGCGACCTGCTGGCCAGCCCTGACGCTGTACGCCAAGCGCGATATG
CCGAGCGCATGAAGGCCAAAGGGATGCGTCAGCGCAAGTTCTGGCTGACCGACGACGAATACGAGGCGCT
GCGCGAGTGCCTGGAAGAACTCAGAGCGGCGCAGGGCGGGGGTAGTGACCCCGCCAGCGCCTAACCACCA
ACTGCCTGCAAAGGAGGCAATCAATGGCTACCCATAAGCCTATCAATATTCTGGAGGCGTTCGCAGCAGC
GCCGCCACCGCTGGACTACGTTTTGCCCAACATGGTGGCCGGTACGGTCGGGGCGCTGGTGTCGCCCGGT
GGTGCCGGTAAATCCATGCTGGCCCTGCAACTGGCCGCACAGATTGCAGGCGGGCCGGATCTGCTGGAGG
TGGGCGAACTGCCCACCGGCCCGGTGATCTACCTGCCCGCCGAAGACCCGCCCACCGCTATTCATCACCG
CCTGCACGCCCTTGGGGCGCACCTCAGCGCCGAGGAACGGCAAGCCGTGGCTGACGGCCTGCTGATCCAG
CCGCTGATCGGCAGCCTGCCCAACATCATGGCCCCGGAGTGGTTCGACGGCCTCAAGCGCGCCGCCGAGG
GCCGCCGCCTGATGGTGCTGGACACGCTGCGCCGGTTCCACATCGAGGAAGAAAACGCCAGCGGCCCCAT
GGCCCAGGTCATCGGTCGCATGGAGGCCATCGCCGCCGATACCGGGTGCTCTATCGTGTTCCTGCACCAT
GCCAGCAAGGGCGCGGCCATGATGGGCGCAGGCGACCAGCAGCAGGCCAGCCGGGGCAGCTCGGTACTGG
TCGATAACATCCGCTGGCAGTCCTACCTGTCGAGCATGACCAGCGCCGAGGCCGAGGAATGGGGTGTGGA
CGACGACCAGCGCCGGTTCTTCGTCCGCTTCGGTGTGAGCAAGGCCAACTATGGCGCACCGTTCGCTGAT
CGGTGGTTCAGGCGGCATGACGGCGGGGTGCTCAAGCCCGCCGTGCTGGAGAGGCAGCGCAAGAGCAAGG
GGGTGCCCCGTGGTGAAGCCTAAGAACAAGCACAGCCTCAGCCACGTCCGGCACGACCCGGCGCACTGTC
TGGCCCCCGGCCTGTTCCGTGCCCTCAAGCGGGGCGAGCGCAAGCGCAGCAAGCTGGACGTGACGTATGA
CTACGGCGACGGCAAGCGGATCGAGTTCAGCGGCCCGGAGCCGCTGGGCGCTGATGATCTGCGCATCCTG
CAAGGGCTGGTGGCCATGGCTGGGCCTAATGGCCTAGTGCTTGGCCCGGAACCCAAGACCGAAGGCGGAC
GGCAGCTCCGGCTGTTCCTGGAACCCAAGTGGGAGGCCGTCACCGCTGATGCCATGGTGGTCAAAGGTAG
CTATCGGGCGCTGGCAAAGGAAATCGGGGCAGAGGTCGATAGTGGTGGGGCGCTCAAGCACATACAGGAC
TGCATCGAGCGCCTTTGGAAGGTATCCATCATCGCCCAGAATGGCCGCAAGCGGCAGGGGTTTCGGCTGC
TGTCGGAGTACGCCAGCGACGAGGCGGACGGGCGCCTGTACGTGGCCCTGAACCCCTTGATCGCGCAGGC
CGTCATGGGTGGCGGCCAGCATGTGCGCATCAGCATGGACGAGGTGCGGGCGCTGGACAGCGAAACCGCC
CGCCTGCTGCACCAGCGGCTGTGTGGCTGGATCGACCCCGGCAAAACCGGCAAGGCTTCCATAGATACCT
TGTGCGGCTATGTCTGGCCGTCAGAGGCCAGTGGTTCGACCATGCGCAAGCGCCGCCAGCGGGTGCGCGA
GGCGTTGCCGGAGCTGGTCGCGCTGGGCTGGACGGTAACCGAGTTCGCGGCGGGCAAGTACGACATCACC
CGGCCCAAGGCGGCAGGCTGACCCCCCCCACTCTATTGTAAACAAGACATTTTTATCTTTTATATTCAAT
GGCTTATTTTCCTGCTAATTGGTAATACCATGAAAAATACCATGCTCAGAAAAGGCTTAACAATATTTTG
AAAAATTGCCTACTGAGCGCTGCCGCACAGCTCCATAGCGTTTAAGGGCACCAATAACTGCCTTAAAAAA
ATTACGCCCCGCCCTGCCACTCATCGCAGTACGGCCTATTGGTTAAAAAATGAGCTGATTTAACAAAAAT
TTAACGCGAATTTTAACAAAATATTAACGCTTACAATTTCCATTCGCCATTCAGGCTGCGCAACTGTTGG
GAAGGGCGATCGGTGCGGGCCTCTTCGCTATTACGCCAGCTGGCGAAAGGGGGATGTGCTGCAAGGCGAT
TAAGTTGGGTAACGCCAGGGTTTTCCCAGTCACGACGTTGTAAAACGACGGCCAGTGAAACAGACGAAGA
ATCCATGGTCAATCTGCACGAATTGACCATGCTGCACCCAGCGGTGCGCCTGCGCTTGCTGCTGCTTCAA
AAACTTTTGCATTACGAATTGCTGCCAGTGCATGATCACGCATAATACGTTCTGCACCTTCGGCATCACC
ACAGCTAACTGCATCCAGAACTGCCTGATGCTGACGATGTGCTGCCAGCAGATGTTCATATTCGGCAGAC
AGGTCCATCAGATCCAGGGCCAGTGCACCGGCTGCTGCAAACGGTTCAAAACCATTACGTGCCAGTGCGC
TTTCAACTGCACCATTACCTGCTGCGCTAACCAGGGTATCATGAAATGCCTGATTATATGCGGCATAACG
ATCCAGATCTTCACCATTCAGGCGACCGGCTGCAAACAGTGCTTCACCTTCTGCAATCAGTACAACAAAA
CGTGCATGGGTTTCTGAGGTCATACCACGTTCTGCCAGACGACGTGCTGCAAAACCTTCCAGAACACCAC
GAACTTCAATTGCATCACGAATCTGATCGCTGCTAACACCACGGGCTGCATAACCACGTGCACCCAGACG
AACAACCAGACCTTCTTGTTCCAGTGAACGCAGTGCGATACGAACCGGCATACGGCTAACACCCAGTGCT
GCTGCGGTCGGAATTTCTGCAATACGTTCACCACTTTTGATTTCACCGCTTGCAATCATTTTACGCAGTG
CCATCATAACACGCTGACCCGGTTTAATACGAGGCATGTCCATGTCTATCCTCCTTATTTACGTTCGTTA
GTTTAAGCGGGCGCTATCATGCCATACCGCGAAAGGTTTTGCGCCATTCGATGGCGCGCCGCCAATTATT
GAAGGCCTCCCTAACGGGGGGCCTTTTTTTGTTTCTGGTCTCCCGCTTAACGATCGTTGGCTGATTGGAT
CCAATTGACAGCTAGCTCAGTCCTAGGTACCATTGGATCCAATAGCTGTCACCGGATGTGCTTTCCGGTC
TGATGAGTCCGTGAGGACGAAACAGCCTCTACAAATAATTTTGTTTAAGAACTGGGAAGAGCGCAGATTA
AAGAGGAGAAATACTAGATGGAACTGATTAAAGAAAACATGCGTATGAAACTGTACATGGAAGGTACCGT
TGGCAACCATCACTTCAAATGCACCGCGGAAGGTGAGGGTAAACCGTACGAAGGCACCCAGACCCAGCGT
ATTAAAGTTGTTGAAGGTGGTCCGCTGCCGTTCGCGTTCGACATCCTGGCGACCTGCTTCATGTATGGTT
CTAAAACTTTTATCAACTACCCTCAGGGTATCCCGGACTTCTTCAAACAGTCTTTCCCAGAAGGTTTCAC
CTGGGAACGTGTTACCACCTACGAAGACGGCGGTGTTCTGACCGTTACCCAGGACACCTCTCTGCAGGAC
GGTTACCTGATCTACAACGTTAAACTGCGTGGTGTTAACTTCCCGTCTAACGGCCCTGTTATGCAGAAAA
AGACTCTGGGTTGGGAACCGACCACCGAGTACCTGGTCCCGGTTGACGGTGGCCTGGAGGGTACATGTGA
TATGGCGCTGCGTCTGGTTGGTGGCGGTCACCTGAAGTGCAATCTGAAAACCACGTATCGTTCCAAAAAA
CCAGCGAAAAACCTGAAGATGCCGGGTGAGCACCAGGTTGACCGTAAGCTGGAGCGTATCAAAGAGGCGG
ACAACGAAACCTACGTTGAACAGCACGAAGTTGCGGTTGCGAGATAAGCTTTCCAGTCGGGAAACCTGTC
GTGCCAGCTGCATTAATGAATCGGCCAACGCGCGGGGAGAGGCGGTTTGCGTATTGGGCGCATGCATAAA
AACTGTTGTAATTCATTAAGCATTCTGCCGACATGGAATCCATCACAAACGGCATGATGAACCTGAATCG
CCAGCGGCATCAGCACCTTGTCGCCTTGCGTATAATATTTGCCCATGGACGCACACCGTGGAAACGGATG
AAGGCACGAACCCAGTTGACATAAGCCTGTTCGGTTCGTAAACTGTAATGCAAGTAGCGTATGCGCTCAC
GCAACTGGTCCAGAACCTTGACCGAACGCAGCGGTGGTAACGGCGCAGTGGCGGTTTTCATGGCTTGTTA
TGACTGTTTTTTTGTACAGTCTATGCCTCGGGCATCCAAGCAGCAAGCGCGTTACGCCGTGGGTCGATGT
TTGATGTTATGGAGCAGCAACGATGTTACGCAGCAGCAACGATGTTACGCAGCAGGGCAGTCGCCCTAAA
ACAAAGTTAGGTGGCTCAAGTATGGGCATCATTCGCACATGTAGGCTCGGCCCTGACCAAGTCAAATCCA
TGCGGGCTGCTCTTGATCTTTTCGGTCGTGAGTTCGGAGACGTAGCCACCTACTCCCAACATCAGCCGGA
CTCCGATTACCTCGGGAACTTGCTCCGTAGTAAGACATTCATCGCGCTTGCTGCCTTCGACCAAGAAGCG
GTTGTTGGCGCTCTCGCGGCTTACGTTCTGCCCAAGTTTGAGCAGCCGCGTAGTGAGATCTATATCTATG
ATCTCGCAGTCTCCGGAGAGCACCGGAGGCAGGGCATTGCCACCGCGCTCATCAATCTCCTCAAGCATGA
GGCCAACGCGCTTGGTGCTTATGTGATCTACGTGCAAGCAGATTACGGTGACGATCCCGCAGTGGCTCTC
TATACAAAGTTGGGCATACGGGAAGAAGTGATGCACTTTGATATCGACCCAAGTACCGCCACCTAACAAT
TCGTTCAAGCCGAGATCGGCTTCCCGGCCGCGGAGTTGTTCGGTAAATTGTCACAACGCCGCA
Features (pLannotate 1.2.2; 19 found; start..end, strand, type, name):
    330..724     -  rep_origin     RSF1010 oriV: replication origin of the broad-host-range plasmid RSF1010; requires the RSF1010 RepA/B/C proteins for replication (Scholz et al., 1989)
    754..1035    -  CDS            mobC: MOBC_ECOLX - Protein predicted: Swiss-Prot protein existence level 4. This protein is essential to promote the specific transfer of the plasmid in the presence of conjugative plasmids. From Escherichia coli.
   1066..1153    +  oriT           RSF1010 oriT: origin of transfer of the broad-host-range plasmid RSF1010 (Scholz et al., 1989)
   1982..2392    +  CDS            mobB: MOBB2_ECOLX - Protein predicted: Swiss-Prot protein existence level 4. This protein is essential to promote the specific transfer of the plasmid in the presence of conjugative plasmids. From Escherichia coli.
   2392..3363    +  CDS            RSF1010 RepB: replication protein B of the broad-host-range plasmid RSF1010 (Scholz et al., 1989); repB
   3806..3880    +  ncRNA          Plasmid R1162: Accession: RF00043 - R1162-like plasmid antisense RNA
   3874..4710    +  CDS            repA: REPJ_ECOLX - Experimental evidence at protein level: Swiss-Prot protein existence level 1. This protein is involved in regulating the plasmid copy- number. Increasing the level of this protein results in a higher plasmid copy-number. From Escherichia coli.
   4700..5551    +  CDS            RSF1010 RepC (fragment): replication protein C of the broad-host-range plasmid RSF1010 (Scholz et al., 1989); repC
   5741..5772    -  CDS            CmR (fragment): chloramphenicol acetyltransferase confers resistance to chloramphenicol
   5772..5849    +  rep_origin     M13 ori (fragment): M13 bacteriophage origin of replication; arrow indicates direction of (+) strand synthesis
   5853..6009    -  CDS            lacZα (fragment): LacZα fragment of β-galactosidase; lacZ fragment
   6798..6844    -  promoter       lacI promoter (fragment): lacI
   6935..6959    +  promoter       J23119(SpeI) promoter (fragment): bacterial promoter (Registry of Standard Biological Parts BBa J23119) modified to end with an SpeI site
   6976..7025    +  misc_RNA       sTRSV HHRz: hammerhead ribozyme from the tobacco ringspot virus satellite RNA (Khvorova et al., 2003)
   7088..7744    +  CDS            mKelly2: mKelly2 is a basic (constitutively fluorescent) red fluorescent protein published in 2018, derived from Entacmaea quadricolor. It is reported to be a rapidly-maturing monomer with moderate acid sensitivity.
   7748..7831    -  CDS            lacI (fragment): lac repressor; lacI; The lac repressor binds to the lac operator to inhibit transcription in E. coli. This inhibition can be relieved by adding lactose or isopropyl-β-D-thiogalactopyranoside (IPTG).
   7842..7958    -  CDS            CmR (fragment): chloramphenicol acetyltransferase; cat; confers resistance to chloramphenicol
   7996..8024    +  promoter       Pc promoter: intI1 (promoter lies within the coding sequence); class 1 integron promoter
   8213..8746    +  CDS            GmR: gentamycin acetyltransferase; aacC1; confers resistance to gentamycin
