[The description below was written by a language model from this plasmid's Addgene catalogue record and pLannotate feature annotations shown in this document.]
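Description:
pFVK5 is a broad-host-range bacterial expression vector of about 8.8 kb from a synthetic-biology toolbox designed for controlled gene expression across the Proteobacteria. It replicates from the RSF1010 origin: the feature table shows oriV together with the plasmid-encoded RepA, RepB and RepC proteins that this origin requires, which makes replication largely independent of host factors and allows maintenance in many Gram-negative species. The RSF1010 oriT and the mobB and mobC genes are also annotated, so the plasmid should be mobilizable by conjugation when a helper conjugative system is present. Selection is by gentamicin, through the aacC1 acetyltransferase gene lying downstream of a class 1 integron Pc promoter, and the plasmid is recorded as low copy.

The payload is a vanillate-inducible expression module, VanRAM-mKelly2. The catalogue lists the VanRAM repressor and its cognate PVanCC promoter. Neither was recognised by name in the automated annotation, although an unannotated stretch upstream of a fragmentary lacI promoter hit may correspond to the repressor cassette, and a partial J23119-like promoter match lies where PVanCC would be expected. Downstream of this promoter is the sTRSV hammerhead ribozyme, a self-cleaving insulator that standardises the 5′ end of the transcript, followed by the coding sequence of mKelly2, a monomeric red fluorescent protein derived from Entacmaea quadricolor. Short fragments annotated as CmR, lacZα, M13 ori and lacI appear to be remnants of assembly from other vectors rather than functional parts. The construct serves as a reporter for characterising inducible expression in diverse hosts, and presumably as a scaffold in which mKelly2 can be replaced by a gene of interest.
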