Addgene plasmid #167522: pFVK5
Purpose: Broad-Host range expression vector, RSF1010 origin, VanRAM repressor, PVanCC promoter, mKelly2, Gentamicin Resistance Marker.
Depositing lab: Christopher Reisch. Depositing organization: University of Florida. Publication: A plasmid toolbox for controlled gene expression across the Proteobacteria. Schuster LA, Reisch CR. Nucleic Acids Res. 2021 Jun 14. pii: 6298615. doi: 10.1093/nar/gkab496. PubMed 34125913.
Backbone
  Vector backbone: pFVK5
  Vector type: Bacterial Expression, Synthetic Biology
Growth in bacteria
  Bacterial resistance: Gentamicin, 10 μg/mL
  Growth temperature: 37°C
  Growth strain: DH5alpha
  Copy number: Low Copy
Gene/Insert
  Gene/Insert name: VanRAM-mKelly2
  Species: Synthetic
  Promoter: PVanCC
  Cloning method: Ligation Independent Cloning
Resource information
  A portion of this plasmid was derived from a plasmid made by: sAJM.1506 was from Addgene plasmid #108254
Terms and licenses: Academic/Nonprofit Terms; Industry Terms: Not Available to Industry
How to cite: pFVK5 was a gift from Christopher Reisch (Addgene plasmid # 167522 ; http://n2t.net/addgene:167522 ; RRID:Addgene_167522)
